Addgene plasmid #36070: pAAV asyn S87A/S129A
Depositing lab: Patrick Aebischer & Hilal Lashuel. Depositing organization: Swiss Federal Institute of Technology (EPFL).
Backbone
  Vector backbone: pAAV-MCS
  Backbone manufacturer: Stratagene
  Backbone size w/o insert (bp): 4581
  Vector type: Mammalian Expression, AAV
Growth in bacteria
  Bacterial resistance: Ampicillin, 100 μg/mL
  Growth temperature: 37°C
  Growth strain: DH5alpha
  Copy number: High Copy
Gene/Insert
  Gene/Insert name: alpha-synuclein S87A/S129A
  Species: H. sapiens (human)
  Insert size (bp): 484
  Mutation: S87A/S129A
  Entrez Gene: SNCA (a.k.a. NACP, PARK1, PARK4, PD1)
  Promoter: CMV
  Cloning method: Restriction Enzyme; 5′ cloning site ClaI (not destroyed); 3′ cloning site BglII (not destroyed)
  Sequencing primers: 5′ bglob fw (TCTTATCTTCCTCCCACAGC); 3′ hGH rev (TAGGACAAGGCTGGTGGGCA)
Terms and licenses: Academic/Nonprofit Terms; Industry Terms: Not Available to Industry
Depositor comments: Lashuel Lab Plasmid #165
How to cite: pAAV asyn S87A/S129A was a gift from Patrick Aebischer & Hilal Lashuel (Addgene plasmid # 36070 ; http://n2t.net/addgene:36070 ; RRID:Addgene_36070)
