[The description below was written by a language model from this plasmid's Addgene catalogue record.]
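Description:
pAAV asyn S87A/S129A is an adeno-associated virus transfer plasmid for mammalian expression, built on the Stratagene pAAV-MCS backbone (about 4.6 kb without insert). It is maintained as a high-copy plasmid in E. coli under ampicillin selection. As an AAV vector plasmid, its expression cassette is expected to lie between the viral inverted terminal repeats, the cis elements that allow the cassette to be replicated and packaged into recombinant AAV particles when rep/cap and helper functions are supplied in trans. No feature table accompanies the record, so the exact positions and composition of these elements are not documented here.

The payload is a roughly 480 bp human alpha-synuclein (SNCA) coding insert cloned between ClaI and BglII sites, both of which are preserved, and driven by the CMV promoter. The names of the listed sequencing primers suggest that the insert is flanked upstream by a beta-globin intron and downstream by a human growth hormone polyadenylation signal, consistent with the standard pAAV-MCS design. The insert carries two substitutions, S87A and S129A, replacing the serines at positions 87 and 129 with alanine. Both are known phosphorylation sites in alpha-synuclein, so the double mutant is a form that cannot be phosphorylated at either position. No epitope tag or reporter is recorded.

The record does not state a specific application. The design suits either direct transfection of mammalian cells or production of AAV for gene delivery, to examine how loss of phosphorylation at these sites affects alpha-synuclein behaviour, a question relevant to Parkinson's disease, to which SNCA is linked.
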