>Addgene plasmid #36070 | pAAV asyn S87A/S129A | addgene partial sequence | sequence record 45465 | hGH-PA-R 5'-CCAGCTTGGTTCCCAATAGA-3'
CCCCCCTCCACCCCATAATATTATAGAAGGACACCTAGTCAGACAAAATGATGCAACTTAATTTTATTAG
GACAAGGCTGGTGGGCACTGGAGTGGCAACTTCCAGGGCCAGGAGAGGCACTGGGGAGGGGTCACAGGGA
TGCCACCCGTAGATCTCTCGAGTTAGGCTTCAGGTTCGTAGTCTTGATACCCTTCCTCAGCAGGCATTTC
ATAAGCCTCATTGTCAGGATCCACAGGCATATCTTCCAGAATTCCTTCCTGTGGGGCTCCTTCTTCATTC
TTGCCCAACTGGTCCTTTTTGACAAAGCCAGTGGCTGCTGCAATGGCCCCTGCTCCCTCCACTGTCTTCT
GGGCTACTGCTGTCACACCCGTCACCACTGCTCCTCCAACATTTGTCACTTGCTCTTTGGTCTTCTCAGC
CACTGTTGCCACACCATGCACCACTCCCTCCTTGGTTTTGGAGCCTACATAGAGAACACCCTCTTTTGTC
TTTCCTGCTGCTTCTGCCACACCCTGTTTGGTTTTCTCAGCAGCAGCCACAACTCCCTCCTTGGCCTTTG
AAAGTCCTTTCATGAATACATCCATAGATCCACTAGAGGATCCCCGGGGAATTCAATCGATGTTCGAATC
CCAATTCTTTGCCAAAGTGATGGGCCAGCACACAGACCAGCACGTTGCCCAGGAGCTGTGGGAGGAAGAT
AAGAGGTATGAACATGATTAGCAAAAGGGCCTAGCTTGGACTCAGAATAATCCAGCCTTATCCCAACCAT
AAAATAAAAGCAGAATGGTAGCTGGATTGTAGCTGCTATTAGCAATATGAAACCTCTTACATCAGTTACA
